>Addgene plasmid #143402 | TFORF0355 | addgene full sequence | sequence record 397887 | Addgene NGS Result
TTAATGTAGTCTTATGCAATACTCTTGTAGTCTTGCAACATGGTAACGATGAGTTAGCAACATGCCTTAC
AAGGAGAGAAAAAGCACCGTGCATGCCGATTGGTGGAAGTAAGGTGGTACGATCGTGCCTTATTAGGAAG
GCAACAGACGGGTCTGACATGGATTGGACGAACCACTGAATTGCCGCATTGCAGAGATATTGTATTTAAG
TGCCTAGCTCGATACATAAACGGGTCTCTCTGGTTAGACCAGATCTGAGCCTGGGAGCTCTCTGGCTAAC
TAGGGAACCCACTGCTTAAGCCTCAATAAAGCTTGCCTTGAGTGCTTCAAGTAGTGTGTGCCCGTCTGTT
GTGTGACTCTGGTAACTAGAGATCCCTCAGACCCTTTTAGTCAGTGTGGAAAATCTCTAGCAGTGGCGCC
CGAACAGGGACTTGAAAGCGAAAGGGAAACCAGAGGAGCTCTCTCGACGCAGGACTCGGCTTGCTGAAGC
GCGCACGGCAAGAGGCGAGGGGCGGCGACTGGTGAGTACGCCAAAAATTTTGACTAGCGGAGGCTAGAAG
GAGAGAGATGGGTGCGAGAGCGTCAGTATTAAGCGGGGGAGAATTAGATCGCGATGGGAAAAAATTCGGT
TAAGGCCAGGGGGAAAGAAAAAATATAAATTAAAACATATAGTATGGGCAAGCAGGGAGCTAGAACGATT
CGCAGTTAATCCTGGCCTGTTAGAAACATCAGAAGGCTGTAGACAAATACTGGGACAGCTACAACCATCC
CTTCAGACAGGATCAGAAGAACTTAGATCATTATATAATACAGTAGCAACCCTCTATTGTGTGCATCAAA
GGATAGAGATAAAAGACACCAAGGAAGCTTTAGACAAGATAGAGGAAGAGCAAAACAAAAGTAAGACCAC
CGCACAGCAAGCGGCCGCTGATCTTCAGACCTGGAGGAGGAGATATGAGGGACAATTGGAGAAGTGAATT
ATATAAATATAAAGTAGTAAAAATTGAACCATTAGGAGTAGCACCCACCAAGGCAAAGAGAAGAGTGGTG
CAGAGAGAAAAAAGAGCAGTGGGAATAGGAGCTTTGTTCCTTGGGTTCTTGGGAGCAGCAGGAAGCACTA
TGGGCGCAGCGTCAATGACGCTGACGGTACAGGCCAGACAATTATTGTCTGGTATAGTGCAGCAGCAGAA
CAATTTGCTGAGGGCTATTGAGGCGCAACAGCATCTGTTGCAACTCACAGTCTGGGGCATCAAGCAGCTC
CAGGCAAGAATCCTGGCTGTGGAAAGATACCTAAAGGATCAACAGCTCCTGGGGATTTGGGGTTGCTCTG
GAAAACTCATTTGCACCACTGCTGTGCCTTGGAATGCTAGTTGGAGTAATAAATCTCTGGAACAGATTTG
GAATCACACGACCTGGATGGAGTGGGACAGAGAAATTAACAATTACACAAGCTTAATACACTCCTTAATT
GAAGAATCGCAAAACCAGCAAGAAAAGAATGAACAAGAATTATTGGAATTAGATAAATGGGCAAGTTTGT
GGAATTGGTTTAACATAACAAATTGGCTGTGGTATATAAAATTATTCATAATGATAGTAGGAGGCTTGGT
AGGTTTAAGAATAGTTTTTGCTGTACTTTCTATAGTGAATAGAGTTAGGCAGGGATATTCACCATTATCG
TTTCAGACCCACCTCCCAACCCCGAGGGGACCCATGCATTGCATCTCAATTAGTCAGCAACCAGGTGTGG
AAAGTCCCCAGGCTCCCCAGCAGGCAGAAGTATGCAAAGCATGCGTCTCAATTAGTCAGCAACCATAGTC
CCGCCCCTAACTCCGCCCATCCCGCCCCTAACTCCGCCCAGTTCCGCCCATTCTCCGCCCCATGGCTGAC
TAATTTTTTTTATTTATGCAGAGGCCGAGGCCGCCTCGGCCTCTGAGCTATTCCAGAAGTAGTGAGGAGG
CTTTTTTGGAGGCCTAGGCTTTTGCAAAAAGCTTTCTAGAGGTACCACCGGAGCTTACCATGACCGAGTA
CAAGCCCACGGTGCGCCTCGCCACCCGCGACGACGTCCCCAGGGCCGTACGCACCCTCGCCGCCGCGTTC
GCCGACTACCCCGCCACGCGCCACACCGTCGATCCGGACCGCCACATCGAGCGGGTCACCGAGCTGCAAG
AACTCTTCCTCACGCGCGTCGGGCTCGACATCGGCAAGGTGTGGGTCGCGGACGACGGCGCCGCCGTGGC
GGTCTGGACCACGCCGGAGAGCGTCGAAGCGGGGGCGGTGTTCGCCGAGATCGGCCCGCGCATGGCCGAG
TTGAGCGGTTCCCGGCTGGCCGCGCAGCAACAGATGGAAGGCCTCCTGGCGCCGCACCGGCCCAAGGAGC
CCGCGTGGTTCCTGGCCACCGTCGGCGTCTCGCCCGACCACCAGGGCAAGGGTCTGGGCAGCGCCGTCGT
GCTCCCCGGAGTGGAGGCGGCCGAGCGCGCCGGGGTGCCCGCCTTCCTGGAGACCTCCGCGCCCCGCAAC
CTCCCCTTCTACGAGCGGCTCGGCTTCACCGTCACCGCCGACGTCGAGGTGCCCGAAGGACCGCGCACCT
GGTGCATGACCCGCAAGCCCGGTGCCAGTTAACGAATTCTAGATCTTGAGACAAATGGCAGTATTCATCC
ACAATTTTAAAAGAAAAGGGGGGATTGGGGGGTACAGTGCAGGGGAAAGAATAGTAGACATAATAGCAAC
AGACATACAAACTAAAGAATTACAAAAACAAATTACAAAAATTCAAAATTTTCGGGTTTATTACAGGGAC
AGCAGAGATCCACTTTGGCGCCGGCTCGAGGCCTGCAGGTGCAAAGATGGATAAAGTTTTAAACAGAGAG
GAATCTTTGCAGCTAATGGACCTTCTAGGTCTTGAAAGGAGTGGGAATTGGCTCCGGTGCCCGTCAGTGG
GCAGAGCGCACATCGCCCACAGTCCCCGAGAAGTTGGGGGGAGGGGTCGGCAATTGAACCGGTGCCTAGA
GAAGGTGGCGCGGGGTAAACTGGGAAAGTGATGTCGTGTACTGGCTCCGCCTTTTTCCCGAGGGTGGGGG
AGAACCGTATATAAGTGCAGTAGTCGCCGTGAACGTTCTTTTTCGCAACGGGTTTGCCGCCAGAACACAG
GTAAGTGCCGTGTGTGGTTCCCGCGGGCCTGGCCTCTTTACGGGTTATGGCCCTTGCGTGCCTTGAATTA
CTTCCACCTGGCTGCAGTACGTGATTCTTGATCCCGAGCTTCGGGTTGGAAGTGGGTGGGAGAGTTCGAG
GCCTTGCGCTTAAGGAGCCCCTTCGCCTCGTGCTTGAGTTGAGGCCTGGCCTGGGCGCTGGGGCCGCCGC
GTGCGAATCTGGTGGCACCTTCGCGCCTGTCTCGCTGCTTTCGATAAGTCTCTAGCCATTTAAAATTTTT
GATGACCTGCTGCGACGCTTTTTTTCTGGCAAGATAGTCTTGTAAATGCGGGCCAAGATCTGCACACTGG
TATTTCGGTTTTTGGGGCCGCGGGCGGCGACGGGGCCCGTGCGTCCCAGCGCACATGTTCGGCGAGGCGG
GGCCTGCGAGCGCGGCCACCGAGAATCGGACGGGGGTAGTCTCAAGCTGGCCGGCCTGCTCTGGTGCCTG
GCCTCGCGCCGCCGTGTATCGCCCCGCCCTGGGCGGCAAGGCTGGCCCGGTCGGCACCAGTTGCGTGAGC
GGAAAGATGGCCGCTTCCCGGCCCTGCTGCAGGGAGCTCAAAATGGAGGACGCGGCGCTCGGGAGAGCGG
GCGGGTGAGTCACCCACACAAAGGAAAAGGGCCTTTCCGTCCTCAGCCGTCGCTTCATGTGACTCCACGG
AGTACCGGGCGCCGTCCAGGCACCTCGATTAGTTCTCGAGCTTTTGGAGTACGTCGTCTTTAGGTTGGGG
GGAGGGGTTTTATGCGATGGAGTTTCCCCACACTGAGTGGGTGGAGACTGAAGTTAGGCCAGCTTGGCAC
TTGATGTAATTCTCCTTGGAATTTGCCCTTTTTGAGTTTGGATCTTGGTTCATTCTCAAGCCTCAGACAG
TGGTTCAAAGTTTTTTTCTTCCATTTCAGGTGTCGTGAGGCTAGCACCGCCACCATGAACAAGGTAGAAC
AGAAGTCCCAGGAGTCAGTATCATTTAAAGATGTGACTGTGGGCTTCACCCAGGAGGAGTGGCAGCACCT
GGACCCTAGTCAGAGGGCTCTGTATAGAGATGTGATGCTGGAGAACTACAGCAACCTTGTCTCAGTGGGG
TATTGTGTTCACAAACCAGAGGTGATCTTCAGGCTGCAACAAGGAGAAGAGCCATGGAAACAGGAGGAAG
AATTCCCAAGCCAAAGCTTTCCAGAAGTCTGGACAGCTGATCACCTGAAAGAGAGGAGCCAAGAAAACCA
ATCTAAACATTTGTGGGAAGTTGTATTCATCAATAATGAAATGCTGACTAAGGAACAAGGTGATGTAATA
GGAATACCATTTAATGTGGATGTAAGTTCTTTTCCTTCCAGAAAAATGTTCTGTCAGTGTGATTCATGTG
GAATGAGTTTCAACACTGTTTCAGAATTGGTTATCAGTAAGATAAACTATTTAGGAAAAAAGTCTGATGA
ATTTAATGCCTGTGGGAAATTGTTACTCAATATTAAGCATGATGAAACTCATACTCAAGAGAAAAATGAA
GTTTTGAAAAATAGGAACACACTGAGTCATCATGAGGAGACTTTGCAGCATGAGAAGATTCAAACTTTAG
AGCACAATTTTGAATACAGTATATGTCAGGAAACCCTCCTTGAAAAGGCAGTATTCAATACACAGAAGAG
AGAGAACGCAGAAGAGAATAACTGTGATTATAATGAATTTGGGAGAACTTTGTGTGATAGTTCATCCCTC
TTGTTCCATCAGATATCTCCGTCAAGGGACAATCACTATGAATTTAGTGATTGTGAGAAGTTCTTATGTG
TGAAGTCCACCCTTTCTAAACCTCATGGGGTATCTATGAAACACTATGATTGTGGTGAAAGTGGGAATAA
TTTCAGGAGGAAATTGTGTCTGTCACACCTTCAGAAAGGTGATAAAGGAGAGAAACACTTTGAATGTAAT
GAATGTGGGAAAGCTTTCTGGGAGAAGTCACATCTCACTCGACATCAGAGGGTGCACACAGGACAGAAAC
CCTTTCAATGTAATGAATGTGAAAAAGCTTTCTGGGATAAGTCAAACCTCACTAAACATCAAAGATCACA
CACAGGGGAGAAACCTTTTGAATGCAATGAATGTGGGAAAGCCTTTAGCCATAAGTCAGCCCTCACATTA
CACCAGAGAACACATACAGGGGAGAAACCCTATCAATGTAATGCGTGTGGGAAAACTTTTTGCCAGAAAT
CTGACCTCACTAAACATCAGAGAACACACACAGGGCTGAAACCCTATGAATGTTATGAATGTGGAAAATC
CTTCCGTGTGACTTCGCACCTTAAAGTACACCAGAGAACTCACACAGGTGAGAAACCTTTTGAATGTCTT
GAGTGTGGGAAATCCTTTAGTGAAAAGTCAAATCTTACACAGCATCAGAGAATTCACATAGGAGATAAAT
CTTATGAATGTAATGCATGTGGGAAAACTTTCTACCACAAGTCATTACTCACCAGGCATCAGATAATTCA
TACAGGGTGGAAACCTTATGAATGTTATGAATGTGGGAAAACCTTCTGCTTGAAGTCAGACCTCACAGTA
CATCAGAGAACACACACAGGGCAGAAACCCTTTGCATGTCCCGAATGTGGGAAATTCTTTAGCCATAAGT
CAACCCTCTCTCAACATTATAGAACACACACAGGGGAGAAACCCTACGAATGTCATGAATGTGGAAAAAT
CTTTTACAATAAATCATACCTAACTAAACATAATAGAACACATACAGGGGAGAAACCCTATGAATGTAAT
GAATGTGGAAAAGCCTTCTACCAGAAGTCACAACTCACTCAGCATCAGAGAATTCACATAGGGGAGAAAC
CCTATAAATGTAATGAGTGTGGAAAAGCTTTCTGCCATAAGTCAGCTCTAATTGTACATCAGAGAACCCA
TACACAAGAAAAGCCCTATAAATGTAATGAATGTGGAAAATCTTTCTGTGTAAAATCAGGACTTATTTTC
CATGAGAGAAAGCACACGGGGGAGAAACCCTATGAATGCAATGAATGTGGGAAATTCTTCAGGCACAAAT
CATCACTCACAGTACATCACAGGGCTCACACAGGAGAGAAATCTTGTCAATGTAATGAATGTGGAAAAAT
CTTTTACCGTAAATCGGAACTTGCTCAACATCAGAGATCACATACAGGGGAAAAGCCCTATGAATGTAAC
ACATGCAGGAAAACTTTCTCTCAAAAGTCAAATCTCATTGTACATCAGAGAAGACATATAGGAGAAAACC
TTATGAATGAAATGGATATTAGAAATTTCCAGCCACAAGTCAGCCTCCATAATGCCTCAGAGTATTCACA
CTGTGGAGAAAGCCCTGATGACATCCTGAATGTTCAGTAGTAATGAACTAGTCCGTAACTTGAAAGTATT
TCGATTTCTTGGCTTTATATATCTTGTGGAAAGGACGAAAATATAGCCGTATCGCGGCGTGTACGCGTTA
AGTCGACAATCAACCTCTGGATTACAAAATTTGTGAAAGATTGACTGGTATTCTTAACTATGTTGCTCCT
TTTACGCTATGTGGATACGCTGCTTTAATGCCTTTGTATCATGCTATTGCTTCCCGTATGGCTTTCATTT
TCTCCTCCTTGTATAAATCCTGGTTGCTGTCTCTTTATGAGGAGTTGTGGCCCGTTGTCAGGCAACGTGG
CGTGGTGTGCACTGTGTTTGCTGACGCAACCCCCACTGGTTGGGGCATTGCCACCACCTGTCAGCTCCTT
TCCGGGACTTTCGCTTTCCCCCTCCCTATTGCCACGGCGGAACTCATCGCCGCCTGCCTTGCCCGCTGCT
GGACAGGGGCTCGGCTGTTGGGCACTGACAATTCCGTGGTGTTGTCGGGGAAATCATCGTCCTTTCCTTG
GCTGCTCGCCTGTGTTGCCACCTGGATTCTGCGCGGGACGTCCTTCTGCTACGTCCCTTCGGCCCTCAAT
CCAGCGGACCTTCCTTCCCGCGGCCTGCTGCCGGCTCTGCGGCCTCTTCCGCGTCTTCGCCTTCGCCCTC
AGACGAGTCGGATCTCCCTTTGGGCCGCCTCCCCGCGTCGACTTTAAGACCAATGACTTACAAGGCAGCT
GTAGATCTTAGCCACTTTTTAAAAGAAAAGGGGGGACTGGAAGGGCTAATTCACTCCCAACGAAGACAAG
ATCTGCTTTTTGCTTGTACTGGGTCTCTCTGGTTAGACCAGATCTGAGCCTGGGAGCTCTCTGGCTAACT
AGGGAACCCACTGCTTAAGCCTCAATAAAGCTTGCCTTGAGTGCTTCAAGTAGTGTGTGCCCGTCTGTTG
TGTGACTCTGGTAACTAGAGATCCCTCAGACCCTTTTAGTCAGTGTGGAAAATCTCTAGCAGTACGTATA
GTAGTTCATGTCATCTTATTATTCAGTATTTATAACTTGCAAAGAAATGAATATCAGAGAGTGAGAGGAA
CTTGTTTATTGCAGCTTATAATGGTTACAAATAAAGCAATAGCATCACAAATTTCACAAATAAAGCATTT
TTTTCACTGCATTCTAGTTGTGGTTTGTCCAAACTCATCAATGTATCTTATCATGTCTGGCTCTAGCTAT
CCCGCCCCTAACTCCGCCCATCCCGCCCCTAACTCCGCCCAGTTCCGCCCATTCTCCGCCCCATGGCTGA
CTAATTTTTTTTATTTATGCAGAGGCCGAGGCCGCCTCGGCCTCTGAGCTATTCCAGAAGTAGTGAGGAG
GCTTTTTTGGAGGCCTAGGGACGTACCCAATTCGCCCTATAGTGAGTCGTATTACGCGCGCTCACTGGCC
GTCGTTTTACAACGTCGTGACTGGGAAAACCCTGGCGTTACCCAACTTAATCGCCTTGCAGCACATCCCC
CTTTCGCCAGCTGGCGTAATAGCGAAGAGGCCCGCACCGATCGCCCTTCCCAACAGTTGCGCAGCCTGAA
TGGCGAATGGG
[124 nt withheld, positions 8132-8255]
C
[91 nt withheld, positions 8257-8347]
A
[49 nt withheld, positions 8349-8397]
CCTTTGACGTTGGAGTCCACGTTCTTT
[37 nt withheld, positions 8425-8461]
ACCCTATCTCGGTCTATTCTTTTGATTTATAAGGGATTTTGCCGATTTCGGCCTATTGGTTAAAAAATGA
GCTGATTTAACAAAAATTTAACGCGAATTTTAACAAAATATTAACGCTTACAATTTAGGTGGCACTTTTC
GGGGAAATGTGCGCGGAACCCCTATTTGTTTATTTTTCTAAATACATTCAAATATGTATCCGCTCATGAG
ACAATAACCCTGATAAATGCTTCAATAATATTGAAAAAGGAAGAGTATGAGTATTCAACATTTCCGTGTC
GCCCTTATTCCCTTTTTTGCGGCATTTTGCCTTCCTGTTTTTGCTCACCCAGAAACGCTGGTGAAAGTAA
AAGATGCTGAAGATCAGTTGGGTGCACGAGTGGGTTACATCGAACTGGATCTCAACAGCGGTAAGATCCT
TGAGAGTTTTCGCCCCGAAGAACGTTTTCCAATGATGAGCACTTTTAAAGTTCTGCTATGTGGCGCGGTA
TTATCCCGTATTGACGCCGGGCAAGAGCAACTCGGTCGCCGCATACACTATTCTCAGAATGACTTGGTTG
AGTACTCACCAGTCACAGAAAAGCATCTTACGGATGGCATGACAGTAAGAGAATTATGCAGTGCTGCCAT
AACCATGAGTGATAACACTGCGGCCAACTTACTTCTGACAACGATCGGAGGACCGAAGGAGCTAACCGCT
TTTTTGCACAACATGGGGGATCATGTAACTCGCCTTGATCGTTGGGAACCGGAGCTGAATGAAGCCATAC
CAAACGACGAGCGTGACACCACGATGCCTGTAGCAATGGCAACAACGTTGCGCAAACTATTAACTGGCGA
ACTACTTACTCTAGCTTCCCGGCAACAATTAATAGACTGGATGGAGGCGGATAAAGTTGCAGGACCACTT
CTGCGCTCGGCCCTTCCGGCTGGCTGGTTTATTGCTGATAAATCTGGAGCCGGTGAGCGTGGGTCTCGCG
GTATCATTGCAGCACTGGGGCCAGATGGTAAGCCCTCCCGTATCGTAGTTATCTACACGACGGGGAGTCA
GGCAACTATGGATGAACGAAATAGACAGATCGCTGAGATAGGTGCCTCACTGATTAAGCATTGGTAACTG
TCAGACCAAGTTTACTCATATATACTTTAGATTGATTTAAAACTTCATTTTTAATTTAAAAGGATCTAGG
TGAAGATCCTTTTTGATAATCTCATGACCAAAATCCCTTAACGTGAGTTTTCGTTCCACTGAGCGTCAGA
CCCCGTAGAAAAGATCAAAGGATCTTCTTGAGATCCTTTTTTTCTGCGCGTAATCTGCTGCTTGCAAACA
AAAAAACCACCGCTACCAGCGGTGGTTTGTTTGCCGGATCAAGAGCTACCAACTCTTTTTCCGAAGGTAA
CTGGCTTCAGCAGAGCGCAGATACCAAATACTGTTCTTCTAGTGTAGCCGTAGTTAGGCCACCACTTCAA
GAACTCTGTAGCACCGCCTACATACCTCGCTCTGCTAATCCTGTTACCAGTGGCTGCTGCCAGTGGCGAT
AAGTCGTGTCTTACCGGGTTGGACTCAAGACGATAGTTACCGGATAAGGCGCAGCGGTCGGGCTGAACGG
GGGGTTCGTGCACACAGCCCAGCTTGGAGCGAACGACCTACACCGAACTGAGATACCTACAGCGTGAGCT
ATGAGAAAGCGCCACGCTTCCCGAAGGGAGAAAGGCGGACAGGTATCCGGTAAGCGGCAGGGTCGGAACA
GGAGAGCGCACGAGGGAGCTTCCAGGGGGAAACGCCTGGTATCTTTATAGTCCTGTCGGGTTTCGCCACC
TCTGACTTGAGCGTCGATTTTTGTGATGCTCGTCAGGGGGGCGGAGCCTATGGAAAAACGCCAGCAACGC
GGCCTTTTTACGGTTCCTGGCCTTTTGCTGGCCTTTTGCTCACATGTTCTTTCCTGCGTTATCCCCTGAT
TCTGTGGATAACCGTATTACCGCCTTTGAGTGAGCTGATACCGCTCGCCGCAGCCGAACGACCGAGCGCA
GCGAGTCAGTGAGCGAGGAAGCGGAAGAGCGCCCAATACGCAAACCGCCTCTCCCCGCGCGTTGGCCGAT
TCATTAATGCAGCTGGCACGACAGGTTTCCCGACTGGAAAGCGGGCAGTGAGCGCAACGCAATTAATGTG
AGTTAGCTCACTCATTAGGCACCCCAGGCTTTACACTTTATGCTTCCGGCTCGTATGTTGTGTGGAATTG
TGAGCGGATAACAATTTCACACAGGAAACAGCTATGACCATGATTACGCCAAGCGCGCAATTAACCCTCA
CTAAAGGGAACAAAAGCTGGAGCTGCAAGC
Features (pLannotate 1.2.2; 32 found; start..end, strand, type, name):
      5..231     +  promoter       RSV promoter: Rous sarcoma virus enhancer/promoter
    232..412     +  LTR            5' LTR (truncated): truncated 5' long terminal repeat (LTR) from HIV-1
    459..584     +  misc_feature   HIV-1 Ψ: packaging signal of human immunodeficiency virus type 1
    568..931     +  CDS            HIV-1 gag (fragment): gag protein from human immunodeficiency virus 1; gag
   1077..1310    +  misc_feature   RRE: The Rev response element (RRE) of HIV-1 allows for Rev-dependent mRNA export from the nucleus to the cytoplasm.
   1687..1713    +  CDS            Rev (fragment): human immunodeficiency virus 1 (HIV-1) Rev protein; rev; enhances nuclear export of unspliced and incompletely spliced viral mRNAs
   1720..1743    +  promoter       SV40 promoter (fragment): SV40 early promoter
   1744..1815    +  promoter       SV40 promoter (fragment): SV40 enhancer and early promoter
   1839..1974    +  rep_origin     SV40 ori: SV40 origin of replication
   2020..2616    +  CDS            PuroR (fragment): puromycin N-acetyltransferase; pac from Streptomyces; confers resistance to puromycin
   2665..2782    +  misc_feature   cPPT/CTS: central polypurine tract and central termination sequence of HIV-1
   2847..2913    +  CDS            small t antigen (fragment): SV40 (simian virus 40) small t antigen
   2920..4098    +  promoter       EF-1α promoter: strong constitutive promoter for human elongation factor EF-1α
   4115..5092    +  CDS            ZNF33A (fragment): ZN33A_HUMAN - Also known as KIAA0065, KOX31, ZNF11, ZNF11A, ZNF33. Experimental evidence at protein level: Swiss-Prot protein existence level 1. May be involved in transcriptional regulation. From Homo sapiens (Human).
   6437..6547    +  CDS            ZNF33A (fragment): ZN33A_HUMAN - Also known as KIAA0065, KOX31, ZNF11, ZNF11A, ZNF33. Experimental evidence at protein level: Swiss-Prot protein existence level 1. May be involved in transcriptional regulation. From Homo sapiens (Human).
   6563..6616    +  promoter       U6 promoter (fragment): RNA polymerase III promoter for human U6 snRNA
   6658..7246    +  misc_feature   WPRE: woodchuck hepatitis virus posttranscriptional regulatory element
   7297..7316    +  misc_feature   cPPT/CTS (fragment): central polypurine tract and central termination sequence of HIV-1
   7318..7551    +  LTR            3' LTR (ΔU3): self-inactivating 3' long terminal repeat (LTR) from HIV-1
   7629..7750    +  polyA_signal   SV40 poly(A) signal: SV40 polyadenylation signal
   7790..7925    +  rep_origin     SV40 ori: SV40 origin of replication
   7946..7964    -  promoter       T7 promoter: promoter for bacteriophage T7 RNA polymerase
   7972..8127    +  CDS            lacZα (fragment): LacZα fragment of β-galactosidase; lacZ fragment
   8132..8560    +  rep_origin     f1 ori (sequence partly withheld): f1 bacteriophage origin of replication; arrow indicates direction of (+) strand synthesis
   8613..8717    +  promoter       AmpR promoter: bla
   8718..9578    +  CDS            AmpR: β-lactamase; bla; confers resistance to ampicillin, carbenicillin, and related antibiotics
   9749..10337   +  rep_origin     ori: high-copy-number ColE1/pMB1/pBR322/pUC origin of replication
  10520..10612   +  CDS            lacI (fragment): lac repressor; lacI; The lac repressor binds to the lac operator to inhibit transcription in E. coli. This inhibition can be relieved by adding lactose or isopropyl-β-D-thiogalactopyranoside (IPTG).
  10625..10646   +  protein_bind   CAP binding site: CAP binding activates transcription in the presence of cAMP. E. coli catabolite activator protein
  10661..10691   +  promoter       lac promoter: promoter for the E. coli lac operon
  10695..10717   +  protein_bind   lac operator (fragment): The lac repressor binds to the lac operator to inhibit transcription in E. coli. This inhibition can be relieved by adding lactose or isopropyl-β-D-thiogalactopyranoside (IPTG). lac repressor encoded by lacI
  10760..10778   +  promoter       T3 promoter: promoter for bacteriophage T3 RNA polymerase
