[The description below was written by a language model from this plasmid's Addgene catalogue record and pLannotate feature annotations shown in this document.]
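Description:
TFORF0355 is a lentiviral mammalian expression plasmid built on the pLX_TRC317 backbone and carrying the human zinc-finger transcription factor gene ZNF33A. It belongs to a barcoded transcription factor ORF collection in which each construct pairs an ORF with a unique 24-bp barcode, so that the overexpressed factor can be identified in pooled screens. In bacteria the plasmid replicates from a high-copy ColE1/pUC-type origin and is selected with ampicillin through the bla gene. An f1 origin and remnants of a lac/T7/T3 cloning region are also present. The depositor warns that the plasmid may recombine, as lentiviral vectors with repeated LTRs can.

The viral portion follows a third-generation, self-inactivating design. An RSV promoter drives a truncated HIV-1 5' LTR, followed by the Ψ packaging signal with a short gag fragment, the Rev response element for Rev-dependent nuclear export of the genomic RNA, and a cPPT/CTS. The ΔU3 3' LTR inactivates LTR promoter activity after integration. Within the transfer cassette, an SV40 early promoter expresses puromycin N-acetyltransferase for selecting transduced cells, and the EF-1α promoter drives the ZNF33A ORF. A WPRE downstream enhances transcript expression, and an SV40 poly(A) signal lies beyond the 3' LTR.

The automated annotation marks ZNF33A as only two fragments at the ends of the insert region, but the span between them is consistent with the stated insert size of about 2.5 kb. The barcode is not annotated in the feature table, so its position is not stated. The construct is intended for lentiviral overexpression of ZNF33A, for example in directed-differentiation screens.
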