Addgene plasmid #143402: TFORF0355
Purpose: Lentiviral vector for overexpressing transcription factor ORFs with unique 24-bp barcodes. Barcodes facilitate identification of transcription factors in pooled screens.
Depositing lab: Feng Zhang. Depositing organization: Broad Institute. Publication: A transcription factor atlas of directed differentiation. Joung J, Ma S, Tay T, Geiger-Schuller KR, Kirchgatterer PC, Verdine VK, Guo B, Arias-Garcia MA, Allen WE, Singh A, Kuksenko O, Abudayyeh OO, Gootenberg JS, Fu Z, Macrae RK, Buenrostro JD, Regev A, Zhang F. Cell. 2023 Jan 5;186(1):209-229.e26. doi: 10.1016/j.cell.2022.11.026. PubMed 36608654.
Backbone
  Vector backbone: pLX_TRC317
  Backbone manufacturer: Broad Institute Genetic Perturbation Platform
  Backbone size w/o insert (bp): 8264
  Vector type: Mammalian Expression, Lentiviral
  Selectable markers: Puromycin
Growth in bacteria
  Bacterial resistance: Ampicillin, 100 μg/mL
  Growth temperature: 37°C
  Growth strain: NEB Stable
  Copy number: High Copy
Gene/Insert
  Gene/Insert name: ZNF33A
  Species: H. sapiens (human)
  Insert size (bp): 2537
  Entrez Gene: ZNF33A (a.k.a. KOX2, KOX31, KOX5, NF11A, ZNF11, ZNF11A, ZNF33, ZZAPK)
  Promoter: EF1a
  Cloning method: Unknown
  Sequencing primers: 5′ GGGTGGAGACTGAAGTTAGGCCAG; 3′ CACATAGCGTAAAAGGAGCAACATAG
Terms and licenses: Academic/Nonprofit Terms; Industry Terms: Not Available to Industry
Depositor comments: XM_011519650,NM_006954,ENST00000432900 . The transcription factor ORF portion of this plasmid was synthesized by Genewiz. Please test multiple small colonies in case of plasmid recombination. To make this collection available in a timely manner, a portion of this collection was not fully sequenced by Addgene. If an Addgene verified full plasmid sequence is not available, please contact us prior to placing an order to request the full sequence.
How to cite: TFORF0355 was a gift from Feng Zhang (Addgene plasmid # 143402 ; http://n2t.net/addgene:143402 ; RRID:Addgene_143402)
