>Addgene plasmid #143402 | TFORF0355 | depositor partial sequence | sequence record 282344 | Insert
ACCGCCACCATGAACAAGGTAGAACAGAAGTCCCAGGAGTCAGTATCATTTAAAGATGTGACTGTGGGCT
TCACCCAGGAGGAGTGGCAGCACCTGGACCCTAGTCAGAGGGCTCTGTATAGAGATGTGATGCTGGAGAA
CTACAGCAACCTTGTCTCAGTGGGGTATTGTGTTCACAAACCAGAGGTGATCTTCAGGCTGCAACAAGGA
GAAGAGCCATGGAAACAGGAGGAAGAATTCCCAAGCCAAAGCTTTCCAGAAGTCTGGACAGCTGATCACC
TGAAAGAGAGGAGCCAAGAAAACCAATCTAAACATTTGTGGGAAGTTGTATTCATCAATAATGAAATGCT
GACTAAGGAACAAGGTGATGTAATAGGAATACCATTTAATGTGGATGTAAGTTCTTTTCCTTCCAGAAAA
ATGTTCTGTCAGTGTGATTCATGTGGAATGAGTTTCAACACTGTTTCAGAATTGGTTATCAGTAAGATAA
ACTATTTAGGAAAAAAGTCTGATGAATTTAATGCCTGTGGGAAATTGTTACTCAATATTAAGCATGATGA
AACTCATACTCAAGAGAAAAATGAAGTTTTGAAAAATAGGAACACACTGAGTCATCATGAGGAGACTTTG
CAGCATGAGAAGATTCAAACTTTAGAGCACAATTTTGAATACAGTATATGTCAGGAAACCCTCCTTGAAA
AGGCAGTATTCAATACACAGAAGAGAGAGAACGCAGAAGAGAATAACTGTGATTATAATGAATTTGGGAG
AACTTTGTGTGATAGTTCATCCCTCTTGTTCCATCAGATATCTCCGTCAAGGGACAATCACTATGAATTT
AGTGATTGTGAGAAGTTCTTATGTGTGAAGTCCACCCTTTCTAAACCTCATGGGGTATCTATGAAACACT
ATGATTGTGGTGAAAGTGGGAATAATTTCAGGAGGAAATTGTGTCTGTCACACCTTCAGAAAGGTGATAA
AGGAGAGAAACACTTTGAATGTAATGAATGTGGGAAAGCTTTCTGGGAGAAGTCACATCTCACTCGACAT
CAGAGGGTGCACACAGGACAGAAACCCTTTCAATGTAATGAATGTGAAAAAGCTTTCTGGGATAAGTCAA
ACCTCACTAAACATCAAAGATCACACACAGGGGAGAAACCTTTTGAATGCAATGAATGTGGGAAAGCCTT
TAGCCATAAGTCAGCCCTCACATTACACCAGAGAACACATACAGGGGAGAAACCCTATCAATGTAATGCG
TGTGGGAAAACTTTTTGCCAGAAATCTGACCTCACTAAACATCAGAGAACACACACAGGGCTGAAACCCT
ATGAATGTTATGAATGTGGAAAATCCTTCCGTGTGACTTCGCACCTTAAAGTACACCAGAGAACTCACAC
AGGTGAGAAACCTTTTGAATGTCTTGAGTGTGGGAAATCCTTTAGTGAAAAGTCAAATCTTACACAGCAT
CAGAGAATTCACATAGGAGATAAATCTTATGAATGTAATGCATGTGGGAAAACTTTCTACCACAAGTCAT
TACTCACCAGGCATCAGATAATTCATACAGGGTGGAAACCTTATGAATGTTATGAATGTGGGAAAACCTT
CTGCTTGAAGTCAGACCTCACAGTACATCAGAGAACACACACAGGGCAGAAACCCTTTGCATGTCCCGAA
TGTGGGAAATTCTTTAGCCATAAGTCAACCCTCTCTCAACATTATAGAACACACACAGGGGAGAAACCCT
ACGAATGTCATGAATGTGGAAAAATCTTTTACAATAAATCATACCTAACTAAACATAATAGAACACATAC
AGGGGAGAAACCCTATGAATGTAATGAATGTGGAAAAGCCTTCTACCAGAAGTCACAACTCACTCAGCAT
CAGAGAATTCACATAGGGGAGAAACCCTATAAATGTAATGAGTGTGGAAAAGCTTTCTGCCATAAGTCAG
CTCTAATTGTACATCAGAGAACCCATACACAAGAAAAGCCCTATAAATGTAATGAATGTGGAAAATCTTT
CTGTGTAAAATCAGGACTTATTTTCCATGAGAGAAAGCACACGGGGGAGAAACCCTATGAATGCAATGAA
TGTGGGAAATTCTTCAGGCACAAATCATCACTCACAGTACATCACAGGGCTCACACAGGAGAGAAATCTT
GTCAATGTAATGAATGTGGAAAAATCTTTTACCGTAAATCGGAACTTGCTCAACATCAGAGATCACATAC
AGGGGAAAAGCCCTATGAATGTAACACATGCAGGAAAACTTTCTCTCAAAAGTCAAATCTCATTGTACAT
CAGAGAAGACATATAGGAGAAAACCTTATGAATGAAATGGATATTAGAAATTTCCAGCCACAAGTCAGCC
TCCATAATGCCTCAGAGTATTCACACTGTGGAGAAAGCCCTGATGACATCCTGAATGTTCAGTAGTAATG
AACTAGTCCGTAACTTGAAAGTATTTCGATTTCTTGGCTTTATATATCTTGTGGAAAGGACGAAAATATA
GCCGTATCGCGGCGTGT
