>Addgene plasmid #143402 | TFORF0355 | depositor partial sequence | sequence record 282345 | Barcode
AAATATAGCCGTATCGCGGCGTGT
